Addgene plasmid #133141: pOPS0500
Purpose: Reporter plasmid with a 12-nucleotide specific "barcode" sequence. This plasmid is not available as an individual bacterial stab, but can be requested as part of the Plasmid-ID Kit (Kit #1000000168 ).
Depositing lab: Philip Poole. Depositing organization: University of Oxford. Publication: Optimizing Rhizobium-legume symbioses by simultaneous measurement of rhizobial competitiveness and N2 fixation in nodules. Mendoza-Suarez MA, Geddes BA, Sanchez-Canizares C, Ramirez-Gonzalez RH, Kirchhelle C, Jorrin B, Poole PS. Proc Natl Acad Sci U S A. 2020 May 5;117(18):9822-9831. doi: 10.1073/pnas.1921225117. Epub 2020 Apr 21. PubMed 32317381.
Backbone
  Vector backbone: pOGG026 (Addgene ID 113992)
  Vector type: Bacterial Expression
Growth in bacteria
  Bacterial resistance: Kanamycin, 50 μg/mL
  Growth temperature: 37°C
  Growth strain: ST18 (S17 delta pir delta hemA)
  Copy number: Low Copy
Gene/Insert
  Gene/Insert name: PU module (PsNifH from pOGG043), SC module (sfGFP from pOGG037), and T module (TACAGCGCATAC and universal primer binding site)
  Species: Synthetic
  Mutation: Domesticated for Golden Gate cloning
  Cloning method: Unknown
Terms and licenses: Academic/Nonprofit Terms; Industry Terms: Not Available to Industry
Depositor comments: The only difference is the sequence: TACAGCGCATAC . Please note that this plasmid may require a unique bacterial strain, so make sure to confirm that you can also obtain the appropriate growth strain. Please contact us or contact our distributors if you have any questions. This plasmid is not available as an individual bacterial stab, but can be requested as part of the Plasmid-ID Kit (Kit #1000000168 ).
How to cite: pOPS0500 was a gift from Philip Poole (Addgene plasmid # 133141)
