[The description below was written by a language model from this plasmid's Addgene catalogue record and the feature table of its GenBank file.]
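Description:
pOPS0500 is a 7,030 bp low-copy, broad-host-range bacterial reporter plasmid built on the pOGG026 backbone by Golden Gate assembly of domesticated modules. It is one member of a set of otherwise identical "Plasmid-ID" constructs that differ only in a 12-nucleotide barcode. The backbone carries the IncP replication system, with oriV and the trfA gene whose product binds and activates that origin. This system allows maintenance in E. coli and in other Gram-negative hosts such as rhizobia. An IncP oriT allows the plasmid to be mobilised by conjugation from a donor that supplies the transfer functions, which fits the recorded ST18 propagation strain, an S17 lambda-pir-type hemA mutant. Selection is by kanamycin through the KanR aminoglycoside phosphotransferase gene.

According to the catalogue entry, the payload has three modules. The first is a promoter module containing PsNifH, a nifH (nitrogenase) promoter taken from pOGG043. The second is a coding module with superfolder GFP from pOGG037. The third is a terminator-position module carrying the unique barcode together with a universal primer binding site. The feature table annotates the sfGFP coding sequence, the flanking rrnB T1 and lambda t0 terminators and an M13 forward primer site. It does not label the nifH promoter or the barcode, and roughly 2.5 kb between oriV and the rrnB terminator is left unannotated.

In this arrangement, GFP expression is tied to nifH promoter activity and so reports on nitrogen-fixation gene expression. The barcode allows a strain carrying the plasmid to be identified by amplification and sequencing from the shared primer site. The associated publication title indicates that the set is used to measure rhizobial competitiveness and N2 fixation in legume nodules simultaneously.
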