LOCUS       Exported 7030 bp ds-DNA circular SYN 13-MAY-2021
DEFINITION  Reporter plasmid with a 12-nucleotide specific ""barcode"" sequence.
            This plasmid is not available as an individual bacterial stab, but
            can be requested as part of the Plasmid-ID Kit (Kit #1000000168 )..
ACCESSION   .
VERSION     .
KEYWORDS    pOPS0500
SOURCE      synthetic DNA construct
  ORGANISM  synthetic DNA construct
REFERENCE   1 (bases 1 to 7030)
  AUTHORS   Mendoza-Suarez MA, Geddes BA, Sanchez-Canizares C, Ramirez-Gonzalez
            RH, Kirchhelle C, Jorrin B, Poole PS
  TITLE     Optimizing Rhizobium-legume symbioses by simultaneous measurement of
            rhizobial competitiveness and N2 fixation in nodules.
  JOURNAL   Proc Natl Acad Sci U S A. 2020 May 5;117(18):9822-9831. doi:
            10.1073/pnas.1921225117. Epub 2020 Apr 21.
  PUBMED    32317381
REFERENCE   2 (bases 1 to 7030)
  AUTHORS   .
  TITLE     Direct Submission
  JOURNAL   Exported May 13, 2021 from SnapGene Server 1.1.58
            http://www.snapgene.com
FEATURES             Location/Qualifiers
     source          1..7030
                     /organism="synthetic DNA construct"
                     /mol_type="other DNA"
     terminator      9..103
                     /label=lambda t0 terminator
                     /note="transcription terminator from phage lambda"
     primer_bind     complement(202..221)
                     /label=pENTR-R
                     /note="pENTR vectors, reverse primer"
     CDS             213..1028
                     /codon_start=1
                     /product="aminoglycoside phosphotransferase"
                     /label=KanR
                     /note="confers resistance to kanamycin in bacteria or G418
                     (Geneticin(R)) in eukaryotes"
                     /translation="MSHIQRETSCSRPRLNSNMDADLYGYKWARDNVGQSGATIYRLYG
                     KPDAPELFLKHGKGSVANDVTDEMVRLNWLTEFMPLPTIKHFIRTPDDAWLLTTAIPGK
                     TAFQVLEEYPDSGENIVDALAVFLRRLHSIPVCNCPFNSDRVFRLAQAQSRMNNGLVDA
                     SDFDDERNGWPVEQVWKEMHKLLPFSPDSVVTHGDFSLDNLIFDEGKLIGCIDVGRVGI
                     ADRYQDLAILWNCLGEFSPSLQKRLFQKYGIDNPDMNKLQFHLMLDEFF"
     oriT            1179..1287
                     /note="incP origin of transfer"
     CDS             complement(1348..2496)
                     /codon_start=1
                     /product="trans-acting replication protein that binds to
                     and activates oriV"
                     /label=trfA
                     /translation="MNRTFDRKAYRQELIDAGFSAEDAETIASRTVMRAPRETFQSVGS
                     IVQQATAKIERDSVQLAPPALPAPSAAVERSRRLEQEAAGLAKSMTIDTRGTMTTKKRK
                     TAGEDLAKQVSEAKQAALLKHTKQQIKEMQLSLFDIAPWPDTMRAMPNDTARSALFTTR
                     NKKIPREALQNKVIFHVNKDVKITYTGVELRADDDELVWQQVLEYAKRTPIGEPITFTF
                     YELCQDLGWSINGRYYTKAEECLSRLQATAMGFTSDRVGHLESVSLLHRFRVLDRGKKT
                     SRCQVLIDEEIVVLFAGDHYTKFIWEKYRKLSPTARRMFDYFSSHREPYPLKLETFRLM
                     CGSDSTRVKKWREQVGEACEELRGSGLVEHAWVNDDLVHCKR"
     rep_origin      2889..3420
                     /label=oriV
                     /note="incP origin of replication"
     terminator      5942..6028
                     /gene="Escherichia coli rrnB"
                     /label=rrnB T1 terminator
                     /note="transcription terminator T1 from the E. coli rrnB
                     gene"
     CDS             6275..6988
                     /codon_start=1
                     /product="GFP variant that folds robustly even when fused
                     to poorly folded proteins (Pedelacq et al., 2006)"
                     /label=superfolder GFP
                     /translation="MRKGEELFTGVVPILVELDGDVNGHKFSVRGEGEGDATNGKLTLK
                     FICTTGKLPVPWPTLVTTLTYGVQCFARYPDHMKQHDFFKSAMPEGYVQERTISFKDDG
                     TYKTRAEVKFEGDTLVNRIELKGIDFKEDGNILGHKLEYNFNSHNVYITADKQKNGIKA
                     NFKIRHNVEDGSVQLADHYQQNTPIGDGPVLLPDNHYLSTQSVLSKDPNEKRDHMVLLE
                     FVTAAGITHGMDELYK"
     primer_bind     complement(7008..7030)
                     /label=M13/pUC Forward
                     /note="In lacZ gene"
ORIGIN
        1 cgctcttgga ctcctgttga tagatccagt aatgacctca gaactccatc tggatttgtt
       61 cagaacgctc ggttgccgcc gggcgttttt tattggtgag aatccaggca attgtgtctc
      121 aaaatctctg atgttacatt gcacaagata aaaatatatc atcatgaaca ataaaactgt
      181 ctgcttacat aaacagtaat acaaggggtg ttatgagcca tattcagcgt gaaacgagct
      241 gtagccgtcc gcgtctgaac agcaacatgg atgcggatct gtatggctat aaatgggcgc
      301 gtgataacgt gggtcagagc ggcgcgacca tttatcgtct gtatggcaaa ccggatgcgc
      361 cggaactgtt tctgaaacat ggcaaaggca gcgtggcgaa cgatgtgacc gatgaaatgg
      421 tgcgtctgaa ctggctgacc gaatttatgc cgctgccgac cattaaacat tttattcgca
      481 ccccggatga tgcgtggctg ctgaccaccg cgattccggg caaaaccgcg tttcaggtgc
      541 tggaagaata tccggatagc ggcgaaaaca ttgtggatgc gctggccgtg tttctgcgtc
      601 gtctgcatag cattccggtg tgcaactgcc cgtttaacag cgatcgtgtg tttcgtctgg
      661 cccaggcgca gagccgtatg aacaacggcc tggtggatgc gagcgatttt gatgatgaac
      721 gtaacggctg gccggtggaa caggtgtgga aagaaatgca taaactgctg ccgtttagcc
      781 cggatagcgt ggtgacccac ggcgatttta gcctggataa cctgattttc gatgaaggca
      841 aactgattgg ctgcattgat gtgggccgtg tgggcattgc ggatcgttat caggatctgg
      901 ccattctgtg gaactgcctg ggcgaattta gcccgagcct gcaaaaacgt ctgtttcaga
      961 aatatggcat tgataatccg gatatgaaca aactgcaatt tcatctgatg ctggatgaat
     1021 ttttctaata attaattgaa ctacttttcc gctgcataac cctgcttcgg ggtcattata
     1081 gcgatttttt cggtatatcc atcctttttc gcacgatata caggattttg ccaaagggtt
     1141 cgtgtagact ttccttggtg tatccaacgg cgtcagccgg gcaggatagg tgaagtaggc
     1201 ccacccgcga gcgggtgttc cttcttcact gtcccttatt cgcacctggc ggtgctcaac
     1261 gggaatcctg ctctgcgagg ctggccgtag gccggccgcg atgcaggtgg ctgctgaacc
     1321 cccagccgga actgacccca caaggcccta gcgtttgcaa tgcaccaggt catcattgac
     1381 ccaggcgtgt tccaccaggc cgctgcctcg caactcttcg caggcttcgc cgacctgctc
     1441 gcgccacttc ttcacgcggg tggaatccga tccgcacatg aggcggaagg tttccagctt
     1501 gagcgggtac ggctcccggt gcgagctgaa atagtcgaac atccgtcggg ccgtcggcga
     1561 cagcttgcgg tacttctccc atatgaattt cgtgtagtgg tcgccagcaa acagcacgac
     1621 gatttcctcg tcgatcagga cctggcaacg ggacgttttc ttgccacggt ccaggacgcg
     1681 gaagcggtgc agcagcgaca ccgattccag gtgcccaacg cggtcggacg tgaagcccat
     1741 cgccgtcgcc tgtaggcgcg acaggcattc ctcggccttc gtgtaatacc ggccattgat
     1801 cgaccagccc aggtcctggc aaagctcgta gaacgtgaag gtgatcggct cgccgatagg
     1861 ggtgcgcttc gcgtactcca acacctgctg ccacaccagt tcgtcatcgt cggcccgcag
     1921 ctcgacgccg gtgtaggtga tcttcacgtc cttgttgacg tggaaaatga ccttgttttg
     1981 cagcgcctcg cgcgggattt tcttgttgcg cgtggtgaac agggcagagc gggccgtgtc
     2041 gtttggcatc gctcgcatcg tgtccggcca cggcgcaata tcgaacaagg aaagctgcat
     2101 ttccttgatc tgctgcttcg tgtgtttcag caacgcggcc tgcttggctt cgctgacctg
     2161 ttttgccagg tcctcgccgg cggtttttcg cttcttggtc gtcatagttc ctcgcgtgtc
     2221 gatggtcatc gacttcgcca aacctgccgc ctcctgttcg agccgacgcg aacgctccac
     2281 ggcggccgat ggcgcgggca gggcaggggg agccagttgc acgctgtcgc gctcgatctt
     2341 ggccgtagct tgctggacta tcgagccgac ggactggaag gtttcgcggg gcgcacgcat
     2401 gacggtgcgg cttgcgatgg tttcggcatc ctcggcggaa aaccccgcgt cgatcagttc
     2461 ttgcctgtat gccttccggt caaacgtccg attcattcac cctccttgcg ggattgcccc
     2521 ggaattaatt ccccggatcg atccgtcgat cttgatcccc tgcgccatca gatccttggc
     2581 ggcaagaaag ccatccagtt tactttgcag ggcttcccaa ccttaccaga gggcgcccca
     2641 gctggcaatt ccggttcgct tgctgtccat aaaaccgccc agtctagcta tcgccatgta
     2701 agcccactgc aagctacctg ctttctcttt gcgcttgcgt tttcccttgt ccagatagcc
     2761 cagtagctga cattcatccg gggtcagcac cgtttctgcg gactggcttt ctacgtggct
     2821 gccatttttg gggtgaggcc gttcgcggcc gaggggcgca gcccctgggg ggatgggagg
     2881 cccgcgttag cgggccggga gggttcgaga agggggggca ccccccttcg gcgtgcgcgg
     2941 tcacgcgcac agggcgcagc cctggttaaa aacaaggttt ataaatattg gtttaaaagc
     3001 aggttaaaag acaggttagc ggtggccgaa aaacgggcgg aaacccttgc aaatgctgga
     3061 ttttctgcct gtggacagcc cctcaaatgt caataggtgc gcccctcatc tgtcagcact
     3121 ctgcccctca agtgtcaagg atcgcgcccc tcatctgtca gtagtcgcgc ccctcaagtg
     3181 tcaataccgc agggcactta tccccaggct tgtccacatc atctgtggga aactcgcgta
     3241 aaatcaggcg ttttcgccga tttgcgaggc tggccagctc cacgtcgccg gccgaaatcg
     3301 agcctgcccc tcatctgtca acgccgcgcc gggtgagtcg gcccctcaag tgtcaacgtc
     3361 cgcccctcat ctgtcagtga gggccaagtt ttccgcgagg tatccacaac gccggcggcc
     3421 ctacatggct ctgctgtagt gagtgggttg cgctccggca gcggtcctga tcccccgcag
     3481 aaaaaaagga tctcaagaag atcctttgat cttttctaca ttactgcatg agcttgtgga
     3541 agtgtgctga gcataaatga ttctcctagc tgttctttgg gtaagtacgc catcaggacg
     3601 ttgtgagtgg cgcgattttt agcggctgaa atcagccctt gagcctgtcg gcaagtcgcg
     3661 tcatgaggtc catgcgctca tgcaggatcg ccacgaccaa cgcgggttcg cccgcacgcg
     3721 gcaggcaaaa aacgtagtgg tgttcgcagc gggccatccg cagcgcggga aagagttcgc
     3781 tcatgtcctt aaacgggcct tcgccggcgg caagcctggc tatgccctgt tccagcttag
     3841 cgatatagcg gcgcacctgc gccgcgcccc actcccggcg cgtgtagcgg atgatgccgc
     3901 gtagatcggc ttcggcctca gccgtgagga tgtaggccgt caagcgcgat ccccgctgag
     3961 ttcttcatca agaatttcgc cgacgctctt ggtggacacc ttgccggcaa gcccatcgtt
     4021 gatgcggttc cccagcatgg ttttcagttc ctgccatgcc tgatcggcat cagcgtcacc
     4081 ggggaacaga cgttcgaggg cgtattgctt aatggtcttg ccctgcaagg cggccagggc
     4141 tttcaggctc tggtgctgct ggtccgtcat gtcgattgtc aggcggctca ttggataacc
     4201 tccataaaat acacgtaacc acattagcac atatgtgggc gtgaggctac agcgcgaggc
     4261 gcattaaggt cgggaaaatg cgctaggcgc atttaaattg cgtattgctg taatgcgcca
     4321 tgccggctag actaggccca aatgggtata cccaatttga ccaaggggga cgcgatgagg
     4381 gcggccaagc actaccgaca acttctatcc atcgacttca acatcgaggc gctggccttc
     4441 gtgcctggac ccgacggcac acgcggccgg cgcatccacg tcctggggcg cgaggtccgc
     4501 gaccggcccg gcctggtcga gtacctttcg ccggcgttcg gctcgcgggt ggcgctggac
     4561 ggctactgca aggccaattt cgatgcagtg ctgcacctgg cgtaccccga tcatcagcaa
     4621 tggggccacg catgaagcgc cgaagctacg ccatgctgcg cgccgctgcc gcgctggccg
     4681 tcctggtcgt tgcctcgccg gcatgggccg agctgcgcgg cgaggtcgtg cgcatcatcg
     4741 acggcgacac catcgacgtg ctggtagaca agcagccggt gcgcgtgcgc ctggtggaca
     4801 ttgacgcgcc ggaaaagcgg caagccttcg gcgaacgtgc gcgccaggcg ctggccggca
     4861 tggtgttccg ccggcacgtc ctggtcgacg agaaggacac cgaccgttac ggccgcacgc
     4921 tgggcaccgt ctgggtcaac atggagctgg ccagccggcc gccgcagccg cgcaacgtca
     4981 acgccgcgat ggttcaccag ggcatggcgt gggcctatcg cttccacggc cgcgcggccg
     5041 accctgaaat gctgcggctc gaacaggagg cgcgaggcaa gcgcgtcggc ctctggtccg
     5101 atccgcacgc cgtcgagccg tggaaatggc gacgcgagag caacaaccgg agggacgaag
     5161 gttgaaggtc gcccgcatct acctgcgcgc cagtacggac gagcagaatc ttgaacgcca
     5221 ggagagcctt gtagcggcca cgcgggccgc cgggtactac gtcgccggca tctaccgcga
     5281 gaaggcgtcc ggcgcacgcg ccgaccggcc cgagctgctg cgcatgatcg cggacctgca
     5341 acctggtgaa gtcgtcgttg cggagaagat cgaccgcatc agccgcttgc cgttggccga
     5401 ggccgagcgc ctggttgcgt cgatccgggc caaaggggcc aagctggccg tgcctggcgt
     5461 ggtggacctg tcggagctgg ccgccgaggc gaacggagtg gcgaaaatcg ttctggaatc
     5521 cgtccaggac atgcttttga agctcgcctt gcagatggcc cgcgacgact acgaggatcg
     5581 gcgcgagcgt caacgtcagg gtgtccagtt ggcgaaggcc gccggccgct acaccggccg
     5641 caaacgtgac gccggcatgc acgaccgcat catcacgctt cgctccggcg gatcgagcat
     5701 tgccaagacg gccaagctgg tcggatgcag cccgagccag gtcaaacgag tgtgggcggc
     5761 ctggaacgcg cagcagcaaa aataaagccg ggcagtgccc ggcttttctc accttttcgc
     5821 gtcccgcagg gccgctgcga gcgccctacc tagatcctcg ctttccccct cggtgtagtc
     5881 cggccagggc acgaagggcg cggatgcgaa cctgttgagc aggtcagatc tagggcggcg
     5941 gatttgtcct actcaggaga gcgttcaccg acaaacaaca gataaaacga aaggcccagt
     6001 ctttcgactg agcctttcgt tttatttgat gcctgccgaa ttcggatccg gagctcgaca
     6061 cgacattgtc gtcacctttg tcgggtccgc gacaagcttt ttgttcctcg atcccgtatg
     6121 ttttcgccta aatatctgaa acagcagcaa attatttttc gttagctcaa tcggcccact
     6181 tggcacgagt cttgaaattt attgcgaggc ggcggagctg ccggccgcat ccgtgcggca
     6241 taaccacggt tgtgaacaaa tgaaggaagg ccaaatgcgt aaaggcgaag agctgttcac
     6301 tggtgtcgtc cctattctgg tggaactgga tggtgatgtc aacggtcata agttttccgt
     6361 gcgtggcgag ggtgaaggtg acgcaactaa tggtaaactg acgctgaagt tcatctgtac
     6421 tactggtaaa ctgccggtac cttggccgac tctggtaacg acgctgactt atggtgttca
     6481 gtgctttgct cgttatccgg accatatgaa gcagcatgac ttcttcaagt ccgccatgcc
     6541 ggaaggctat gtgcaggaac gcacgatttc ctttaaggat gacggcacgt acaaaacgcg
     6601 tgcggaagtg aaatttgaag gcgataccct ggtaaaccgc attgagctga aaggcattga
     6661 ctttaaagaa gatggcaata tcctgggcca taagctggaa tacaatttta acagccacaa
     6721 tgtttacatc accgccgata aacaaaaaaa tggcattaaa gcgaatttta aaattcgcca
     6781 caacgttgag gatggcagcg tgcagctggc tgatcactac cagcaaaaca ctccaatcgg
     6841 tgatggtcct gttctgctgc cagacaatca ctatctgagc acgcaaagcg ttctgtctaa
     6901 agatccgaac gagaaacgcg atcatatggt tctgctggag ttcgtaaccg cagcgggcat
     6961 cacgcatggt atggatgaac tgtacaaatg agctttacag cgcataccgt tttacaacgt
     7021 cgtgactggg
//
